>Addgene plasmid #160284 | pLEX307-Bat-CoV-HKU9-3CL | addgene full sequence | sequence record 313894 | Addgene NGS Result
CTCGAGGCCTGCAGGTGCAAAGATGGATAAAGTTTTAAACAGAGAGGAATCTTTGCAGCTAATGGACCTT
CTAGGTCTTGAAAGGAGTGGGAATTGGCTCCGGTGCCCGTCAGTGGGCAGAGCGCACATCGCCCACAGTC
CCCGAGAAGTTGGGGGGAGGGGTCGGCAATTGAACCGGTGCCTAGAGAAGGTGGCGCGGGGTAAACTGGG
AAAGTGATGTCGTGTACTGGCTCCGCCTTTTTCCCGAGGGTGGGGGAGAACCGTATATAAGTGCAGTAGT
CGCCGTGAACGTTCTTTTTCGCAACGGGTTTGCCGCCAGAACACAGGTAAGTGCCGTGTGTGGTTCCCGC
GGGCCTGGCCTCTTTACGGGTTATGGCCCTTGCGTGCCTTGAATTACTTCCACCTGGCTGCAGTACGTGA
TTCTTGATCCCGAGCTTCGGGTTGGAAGTGGGTGGGAGAGTTCGAGGCCTTGCGCTTAAGGAGCCCCTTC
GCCTCGTGCTTGAGTTGAGGCCTGGCCTGGGCGCTGGGGCCGCCGCGTGCGAATCTGGTGGCACCTTCGC
GCCTGTCTCGCTGCTTTCGATAAGTCTCTAGCCATTTAAAATTTTTGATGACCTGCTGCGACGCTTTTTT
TCTGGCAAGATAGTCTTGTAAATGCGGGCCAAGATCTGCACACTGGTATTTCGGTTTTTGGGGCCGCGGG
CGGCGACGGGGCCCGTGCGTCCCAGCGCACATGTTCGGCGAGGCGGGGCCTGCGAGCGCGGCCACCGAGA
ATCGGACGGGGGTAGTCTCAAGCTGGCCGGCCTGCTCTGGTGCCTGGCCTCGCGCCGCCGTGTATCGCCC
CGCCCTGGGCGGCAAGGCTGGCCCGGTCGGCACCAGTTGCGTGAGCGGAAAGATGGCCGCTTCCCGGCCC
TGCTGCAGGGAGCTCAAAATGGAGGACGCGGCGCTCGGGAGAGCGGGCGGGTGAGTCACCCACACAAAGG
AAAAGGGCCTTTCCGTCCTCAGCCGTCGCTTCATGTGACTCCACGGAGTACCGGGCGCCGTCCAGGCACC
TCGATTAGTTCTCGAGCTTTTGGAGTACGTCGTCTTTAGGTTGGGGGGAGGGGTTTTATGCGATGGAGTT
TCCCCACACTGAGTGGGTGGAGACTGAAGTTAGGCCAGCTTGGCACTTGATGTAATTCTCCTTGGAATTT
GCCCTTTTTGAGTTTGGATCTTGGTTCATTCTCAAGCCTCAGACAGTGGTTCAAAGTTTTTTTCTTCCAT
TTCAGGTGTCGTGAGGCTAGCATCGATTGATCAACAAGTTTGTACAAAAAAGCAGGCTACAAAATGGCCG
GCCTGACACGTATGGCTCACCCTTCAGGTTTAGTAGAGCCGTGCCTTGTTAAAGTAAATTATGGTTCCAT
GACTCTTAATGGTATATGGTTGGATAATTTTGTTATATGTCCTAGGCATGTTATGTGTTCTAGGGATGAG
TTAGCTAATCCTGATTACCCTCGTTTGTCTATGCGAGCTGCTAATTATGATTTTCACGTGTCTCAAAATG
GTCATAATATTCGTGTTATAGGCCATACTATGGAAGGTTCGCTTTTAAAGCTAACAGTTGATGTGAATAA
TCCTAAAACACCCGCTTATTCATTTATACGGGTGAGTACGGGTCAAGCTATGAGTTTGTTGGCATGTTAT
GATGGTTTACCAACTGGTGTGTATACGTGCACTTTACGGTCGAATGGTACTATGAGAGCATCATTTTTAT
GTGGCTCTTGTGGTAGTCCTGGCTTTGTCATGAATGGCAAAGAAGTTCAATTTTGTTACCTACACCAGCT
TGAATTACCAAATGGTACTCATACTGGTACAGATTTTTCTGGTGTCTTTTATGGTCCATTTGAAGACAAG
CAAGTGCCTCAATTAGCGGCGCCTGATTGTACTATAACTGTTAATGTTTTAGCATGGCTTTATGCAGCTG
TGTTAAGTGGTGAGAATTGGTTTTTAACCAAGTCTAGTATTTCACCGGCTGAATTTAATAATTGTGCTGT
TAAGTACATGTGTCAGTCAGTAACGAGTGAAAGCTTGCAAGTTTTGCAACCACTTGCAGCTAAAACAGGT
ATCTCTGTTGAGCGCATGCTTTCAGCGTTGAAGGTATTGCTCTCAGCTGGATTTTGTGGCCGTACTATTA
TGGGCTCCTGTTCTTTAGAGGATGAGCATACACCGTATGATATTGGCCGTCAAATGTTAGGTGTTAAATT
GCAATAAAACCCAGCTTTCTTGTACAAAGTGGTTGATATCGGTAAGCCTATCCCTAACCCTCTCCTCGGT
CTCGATTCTACGTAGTAATGAACTAGTACCGGTTAAGTCGACAATCAACGCGTTAAGTCGACAATCAACC
TCTGGATTACAAAATTTGTGAAAGATTGACTGGTATTCTTAACTATGTTGCTCCTTTTACGCTATGTGGA
TACGCTGCTTTAATGCCTTTGTATCATGCTATTGCTTCCCGTATGGCTTTCATTTTCTCCTCCTTGTATA
AATCCTGGTTGCTGTCTCTTTATGAGGAGTTGTGGCCCGTTGTCAGGCAACGTGGCGTGGTGTGCACTGT
GTTTGCTGACGCAACCCCCACTGGTTGGGGCATTGCCACCACCTGTCAGCTCCTTTCCGGGACTTTCGCT
TTCCCCCTCCCTATTGCCACGGCGGAACTCATCGCCGCCTGCCTTGCCCGCTGCTGGACAGGGGCTCGGC
TGTTGGGCACTGACAATTCCGTGGTGTTGTCGGGGAAATCATCGTCCTTTCCTTGGCTGCTCGCCTGTGT
TGCCACCTGGATTCTGCGCGGGACGTCCTTCTGCTACGTCCCTTCGGCCCTCAATCCAGCGGACCTTCCT
TCCCGCGGCCTGCTGCCGGCTCTGCGGCCTCTTCCGCGTCTTCGCCTTCGCCCTCAGACGAGTCGGATCT
CCCTTTGGGCCGCCTCCCCGCGTCGACTTTAAGACCAATGACTTACAAGGCAGCTGTAGATCTTAGCCAC
TTTTTAAAAGAAAAGGGGGGACTGGAAGGGCTAATTCACTCCCAACGAAGACAAGATCTGCTTTTTGCTT
GTACTGGGTCTCTCTGGTTAGACCAGATCTGAGCCTGGGAGCTCTCTGGCTAACTAGGGAACCCACTGCT
TAAGCCTCAATAAAGCTTGCCTTGAGTGCTTCAAGTAGTGTGTGCCCGTCTGTTGTGTGACTCTGGTAAC
TAGAGATCCCTCAGACCCTTTTAGTCAGTGTGGAAAATCTCTAGCAGTACGTATAGTAGTTCATGTCATC
TTATTATTCAGTATTTATAACTTGCAAAGAAATGAATATCAGAGAGTGAGAGGAACTTGTTTATTGCAGC
TTATAATGGTTACAAATAAAGCAATAGCATCACAAATTTCACAAATAAAGCATTTTTTTCACTGCATTCT
AGTTGTGGTTTGTCCAAACTCATCAATGTATCTTATCATGTCTGGCTCTAGCTATCCCGCCCCTAACTCC
GCCCATCCCGCCCCTAACTCCGCCCAGTTCCGCCCATTCTCCGCCCCATGGCTGACTAATTTTTTTTATT
TATGCAGAGGCCGAGGCCGCCTCGGCCTCTGAGCTATTCCAGAAGTAGTGAGGAGGCTTTTTTGGAGGCC
TAGGGACGTACCCAATTCGCCCTATAGTGAGTCGTATTACGCGCGCTCACTGGCCGTCGTTTTACAACGT
CGTGACTGGGAAAACCCTGGCGTTACCCAACTTAATCGCCTTGCAGCACATCCCCCTTTCGCCAGCTGGC
GTAATAGCGAAGAGGCCCGCACCGATCGCCCTTCCCAACAGTTGCGCAGCCTGAATGGCGAATGGG
[124 nt withheld, positions 3847-3970]
C
[91 nt withheld, positions 3972-4062]
A
[49 nt withheld, positions 4064-4112]
CCTTTGACGTTGGAGTCCACGTTCTTT
[37 nt withheld, positions 4140-4176]
ACCCTATCTCGGTCTATTCTTTTGATTTATAAGGGATTTTGCCGATTTCGGCCTATTGGTTAAAAAATGA
GCTGATTTAACAAAAATTTAACGCGAATTTTAACAAAATATTAACGCTTACAATTTAGGTGGCACTTTTC
GGGGAAATGTGCGCGGAACCCCTATTTGTTTATTTTTCTAAATACATTCAAATATGTATCCGCTCATGAG
ACAATAACCCTGATAAATGCTTCAATAATATTGAAAAAGGAAGAGTATGAGTATTCAACATTTCCGTGTC
GCCCTTATTCCCTTTTTTGCGGCATTTTGCCTTCCTGTTTTTGCTCACCCAGAAACGCTGGTGAAAGTAA
AAGATGCTGAAGATCAGTTGGGTGCACGAGTGGGTTACATCGAACTGGATCTCAACAGCGGTAAGATCCT
TGAGAGTTTTCGCCCCGAAGAACGTTTTCCAATGATGAGCACTTTTAAAGTTCTGCTATGTGGCGCGGTA
TTATCCCGTATTGACGCCGGGCAAGAGCAACTCGGTCGCCGCATACACTATTCTCAGAATGACTTGGTTG
AGTACTCACCAGTCACAGAAAAGCATCTTACGGATGGCATGACAGTAAGAGAATTATGCAGTGCTGCCAT
AACCATGAGTGATAACACTGCGGCCAACTTACTTCTGACAACGATCGGAGGACCGAAGGAGCTAACCGCT
TTTTTGCACAACATGGGGGATCATGTAACTCGCCTTGATCGTTGGGAACCGGAGCTGAATGAAGCCATAC
CAAACGACGAGCGTGACACCACGATGCCTGTAGCAATGGCAACAACGTTGCGCAAACTATTAACTGGCGA
ACTACTTACTCTAGCTTCCCGGCAACAATTAATAGACTGGATGGAGGCGGATAAAGTTGCAGGACCACTT
CTGCGCTCGGCCCTTCCGGCTGGCTGGTTTATTGCTGATAAATCTGGAGCCGGTGAGCGTGGGTCTCGCG
GTATCATTGCAGCACTGGGGCCAGATGGTAAGCCCTCCCGTATCGTAGTTATCTACACGACGGGGAGTCA
GGCAACTATGGATGAACGAAATAGACAGATCGCTGAGATAGGTGCCTCACTGATTAAGCATTGGTAACTG
TCAGACCAAGTTTACTCATATATACTTTAGATTGATTTAAAACTTCATTTTTAATTTAAAAGGATCTAGG
TGAAGATCCTTTTTGATAATCTCATGACCAAAATCCCTTAACGTGAGTTTTCGTTCCACTGAGCGTCAGA
CCCCGTAGAAAAGATCAAAGGATCTTCTTGAGATCCTTTTTTTCTGCGCGTAATCTGCTGCTTGCAAACA
AAAAAACCACCGCTACCAGCGGTGGTTTGTTTGCCGGATCAAGAGCTACCAACTCTTTTTCCGAAGGTAA
CTGGCTTCAGCAGAGCGCAGATACCAAATACTGTTCTTCTAGTGTAGCCGTAGTTAGGCCACCACTTCAA
GAACTCTGTAGCACCGCCTACATACCTCGCTCTGCTAATCCTGTTACCAGTGGCTGCTGCCAGTGGCGAT
AAGTCGTGTCTTACCGGGTTGGACTCAAGACGATAGTTACCGGATAAGGCGCAGCGGTCGGGCTGAACGG
GGGGTTCGTGCACACAGCCCAGCTTGGAGCGAACGACCTACACCGAACTGAGATACCTACAGCGTGAGCT
ATGAGAAAGCGCCACGCTTCCCGAAGGGAGAAAGGCGGACAGGTATCCGGTAAGCGGCAGGGTCGGAACA
GGAGAGCGCACGAGGGAGCTTCCAGGGGGAAACGCCTGGTATCTTTATAGTCCTGTCGGGTTTCGCCACC
TCTGACTTGAGCGTCGATTTTTGTGATGCTCGTCAGGGGGGCGGAGCCTATGGAAAAACGCCAGCAACGC
GGCCTTTTTACGGTTCCTGGCCTTTTGCTGGCCTTTTGCTCACATGTTCTTTCCTGCGTTATCCCCTGAT
TCTGTGGATAACCGTATTACCGCCTTTGAGTGAGCTGATACCGCTCGCCGCAGCCGAACGACCGAGCGCA
GCGAGTCAGTGAGCGAGGAAGCGGAAGAGCGCCCAATACGCAAACCGCCTCTCCCCGCGCGTTGGCCGAT
TCATTAATGCAGCTGGCACGACAGGTTTCCCGACTGGAAAGCGGGCAGTGAGCGCAACGCAATTAATGTG
AGTTAGCTCACTCATTAGGCACCCCAGGCTTTACACTTTATGCTTCCGGCTCGTATGTTGTGTGGAATTG
TGAGCGGATAACAATTTCACACAGGAAACAGCTATGACCATGATTACGCCAAGCGCGCAATTAACCCTCA
CTAAAGGGAACAAAAGCTGGAGCTGCAAGCTTAATGTAGTCTTATGCAATACTCTTGTAGTCTTGCAACA
TGGTAACGATGAGTTAGCAACATGCCTTACAAGGAGAGAAAAAGCACCGTGCATGCCGATTGGTGGAAGT
AAGGTGGTACGATCGTGCCTTATTAGGAAGGCAACAGACGGGTCTGACATGGATTGGACGAACCACTGAA
TTGCCGCATTGCAGAGATATTGTATTTAAGTGCCTAGCTCGATACATAAACGGGTCTCTCTGGTTAGACC
AGATCTGAGCCTGGGAGCTCTCTGGCTAACTAGGGAACCCACTGCTTAAGCCTCAATAAAGCTTGCCTTG
AGTGCTTCAAGTAGTGTGTGCCCGTCTGTTGTGTGACTCTGGTAACTAGAGATCCCTCAGACCCTTTTAG
TCAGTGTGGAAAATCTCTAGCAGTGGCGCCCGAACAGGGACTTGAAAGCGAAAGGGAAACCAGAGGAGCT
CTCTCGACGCAGGACTCGGCTTGCTGAAGCGCGCACGGCAAGAGGCGAGGGGCGGCGACTGGTGAGTACG
CCAAAAATTTTGACTAGCGGAGGCTAGAAGGAGAGAGATGGGTGCGAGAGCGTCAGTATTAAGCGGGGGA
GAATTAGATCGCGATGGGAAAAAATTCGGTTAAGGCCAGGGGGAAAGAAAAAATATAAATTAAAACATAT
AGTATGGGCAAGCAGGGAGCTAGAACGATTCGCAGTTAATCCTGGCCTGTTAGAAACATCAGAAGGCTGT
AGACAAATACTGGGACAGCTACAACCATCCCTTCAGACAGGATCAGAAGAACTTAGATCATTATATAATA
CAGTAGCAACCCTCTATTGTGTGCATCAAAGGATAGAGATAAAAGACACCAAGGAAGCTTTAGACAAGAT
AGAGGAAGAGCAAAACAAAAGTAAGACCACCGCACAGCAAGCGGCCGCTGATCTTCAGACCTGGAGGAGG
AGATATGAGGGACAATTGGAGAAGTGAATTATATAAATATAAAGTAGTAAAAATTGAACCATTAGGAGTA
GCACCCACCAAGGCAAAGAGAAGAGTGGTGCAGAGAGAAAAAAGAGCAGTGGGAATAGGAGCTTTGTTCC
TTGGGTTCTTGGGAGCAGCAGGAAGCACTATGGGCGCAGCGTCAATGACGCTGACGGTACAGGCCAGACA
ATTATTGTCTGGTATAGTGCAGCAGCAGAACAATTTGCTGAGGGCTATTGAGGCGCAACAGCATCTGTTG
CAACTCACAGTCTGGGGCATCAAGCAGCTCCAGGCAAGAATCCTGGCTGTGGAAAGATACCTAAAGGATC
AACAGCTCCTGGGGATTTGGGGTTGCTCTGGAAAACTCATTTGCACCACTGCTGTGCCTTGGAATGCTAG
TTGGAGTAATAAATCTCTGGAACAGATTTGGAATCACACGACCTGGATGGAGTGGGACAGAGAAATTAAC
AATTACACAAGCTTAATACACTCCTTAATTGAAGAATCGCAAAACCAGCAAGAAAAGAATGAACAAGAAT
TATTGGAATTAGATAAATGGGCAAGTTTGTGGAATTGGTTTAACATAACAAATTGGCTGTGGTATATAAA
ATTATTCATAATGATAGTAGGAGGCTTGGTAGGTTTAAGAATAGTTTTTGCTGTACTTTCTATAGTGAAT
AGAGTTAGGCAGGGATATTCACCATTATCGTTTCAGACCCACCTCCCAACCCCGAGGGGACCCATGCATT
GCATCTCAATTAGTCAGCAACCAGGTGTGGAAAGTCCCCAGGCTCCCCAGCAGGCAGAAGTATGCAAAGC
ATGCGTCTCAATTAGTCAGCAACCATAGTCCCGCCCCTAACTCCGCCCATCCCGCCCCTAACTCCGCCCA
GTTCCGCCCATTCTCCGCCCCATGGCTGACTAATTTTTTTTATTTATGCAGAGGCCGAGGCCGCCTCGGC
CTCTGAGCTATTCCAGAAGTAGTGAGGAGGCTTTTTTGGAGGCCTAGGCTTTTGCAAAAAGCTTTCTAGA
GGTACCACCGGAGCTTACCATGACCGAGTACAAGCCCACGGTGCGCCTCGCCACCCGCGACGACGTCCCC
AGGGCCGTACGCACCCTCGCCGCCGCGTTCGCCGACTACCCCGCCACGCGCCACACCGTCGATCCGGACC
GCCACATCGAGCGGGTCACCGAGCTGCAAGAACTCTTCCTCACGCGCGTCGGGCTCGACATCGGCAAGGT
GTGGGTCGCGGACGACGGCGCCGCCGTGGCGGTCTGGACCACGCCGGAGAGCGTCGAAGCGGGGGCGGTG
TTCGCCGAGATCGGCCCGCGCATGGCCGAGTTGAGCGGTTCCCGGCTGGCCGCGCAGCAACAGATGGAAG
GCCTCCTGGCGCCGCACCGGCCCAAGGAGCCCGCGTGGTTCCTGGCCACCGTCGGCGTCTCGCCCGACCA
CCAGGGCAAGGGTCTGGGCAGCGCCGTCGTGCTCCCCGGAGTGGAGGCGGCCGAGCGCGCCGGGGTGCCC
GCCTTCCTGGAGACCTCCGCGCCCCGCAACCTCCCCTTCTACGAGCGGCTCGGCTTCACCGTCACCGCCG
ACGTCGAGGTGCCCGAAGGACCGCGCACCTGGTGCATGACCCGCAAGCCCGGTGCCAGTTAACGAATTCT
AGATCTTGAGACAAATGGCAGTATTCATCCACAATTTTAAAAGAAAAGGGGGGATTGGGGGGTACAGTGC
AGGGGAAAGAATAGTAGACATAATAGCAACAGACATACAAACTAAAGAATTACAAAAACAAATTACAAAA
ATTCAAAATTTTCGGGTTTATTACAGGGACAGCAGAGATCCACTTTGGCGCCGG
Features (pLannotate 1.2.2; 33 found; start..end, strand, type, name):
     23..89      +  CDS            small t antigen (fragment): SV40 (simian virus 40) small t antigen
     96..1274    +  promoter       EF-1α promoter: strong constitutive promoter for human elongation factor EF-1α
   1294..1318    +  protein_bind   attB1: mutant version of attB; recombination site for the Gateway® BP reaction BP Clonase™
   1327..2244    +  CDS            rep (fragment): R1AB_BCHK9 - Experimental evidence at protein level: Swiss-Prot protein existence level 1. [2'-O-methyltransferase]: Methyltransferase that mediates mRNA cap 2'-O-ribose methylation to the 5'-cap structure of viral mRNAs. N7-methyl guanosine cap is a prerequisite for binding of nsp16. Therefore plays an essential role in viral mRNAs cap methylation which is essential to evade immune system. From Bat coronavirus HKU9 (BtCoV) (BtCoV/HKU9).
   2249..2273    -  protein_bind   attB2: mutant version of attB; recombination site for the Gateway® BP reaction BP Clonase™
   2281..2322    +  CDS            V5 tag: epitope tag from simian virus 5
   2373..2961    +  misc_feature   WPRE: woodchuck hepatitis virus posttranscriptional regulatory element
   3012..3031    +  misc_feature   cPPT/CTS (fragment): central polypurine tract and central termination sequence of HIV-1
   3033..3266    +  LTR            3' LTR (ΔU3): self-inactivating 3' long terminal repeat (LTR) from HIV-1
   3344..3465    +  polyA_signal   SV40 poly(A) signal: SV40 polyadenylation signal
   3505..3640    +  rep_origin     SV40 ori: SV40 origin of replication
   3661..3679    -  promoter       T7 promoter: promoter for bacteriophage T7 RNA polymerase
   3687..3842    +  CDS            lacZα (fragment): LacZα fragment of β-galactosidase; lacZ fragment
   3847..4275    +  rep_origin     f1 ori (sequence partly withheld): f1 bacteriophage origin of replication; arrow indicates direction of (+) strand synthesis
   4328..4432    +  promoter       AmpR promoter: bla
   4433..5293    +  CDS            AmpR: β-lactamase; bla; confers resistance to ampicillin, carbenicillin, and related antibiotics
   5464..6052    +  rep_origin     ori: high-copy-number ColE1/pMB1/pBR322/pUC origin of replication
   6235..6327    +  CDS            lacI (fragment): lac repressor; lacI; The lac repressor binds to the lac operator to inhibit transcription in E. coli. This inhibition can be relieved by adding lactose or isopropyl-β-D-thiogalactopyranoside (IPTG).
   6340..6361    +  protein_bind   CAP binding site: CAP binding activates transcription in the presence of cAMP. E. coli catabolite activator protein
   6376..6406    +  promoter       lac promoter: promoter for the E. coli lac operon
   6414..6430    +  protein_bind   lac operator: The lac repressor binds to the lac operator to inhibit transcription in E. coli. This inhibition can be relieved by adding lactose or isopropyl-β-D-thiogalactopyranoside (IPTG). lac repressor encoded by lacI
   6475..6493    +  promoter       T3 promoter: promoter for bacteriophage T3 RNA polymerase
   6521..6747    +  promoter       RSV promoter: Rous sarcoma virus enhancer/promoter
   6748..6928    +  LTR            5' LTR (truncated): truncated 5' long terminal repeat (LTR) from HIV-1
   6975..7100    +  misc_feature   HIV-1 Ψ: packaging signal of human immunodeficiency virus type 1
   7084..7447    +  CDS            HIV-1 gag (fragment): gag protein from human immunodeficiency virus 1; gag
   7593..7826    +  misc_feature   RRE: The Rev response element (RRE) of HIV-1 allows for Rev-dependent mRNA export from the nucleus to the cytoplasm.
   8203..8229    +  CDS            Rev (fragment): human immunodeficiency virus 1 (HIV-1) Rev protein; rev; enhances nuclear export of unspliced and incompletely spliced viral mRNAs
   8236..8259    +  promoter       SV40 promoter (fragment): SV40 early promoter
   8260..8331    +  promoter       SV40 promoter (fragment): SV40 enhancer and early promoter
   8355..8490    +  rep_origin     SV40 ori: SV40 origin of replication
   8536..9132    +  CDS            PuroR (fragment): puromycin N-acetyltransferase; pac from Streptomyces; confers resistance to puromycin
   9181..9298    +  misc_feature   cPPT/CTS: central polypurine tract and central termination sequence of HIV-1
