[The description below was written by a language model from this plasmid's Addgene catalogue record and pLannotate feature annotations shown in this document.]
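Description:
pLEX307-Bat-CoV-HKU9-3CL is a third-generation-style, self-inactivating HIV-1 lentiviral expression plasmid (9,340 nt in the sequenced record) built on the pLEX_307 Gateway destination backbone. It is propagated in E. coli through a high-copy ColE1/pUC origin with ampicillin selection (AmpR/β-lactamase), and also carries an f1 origin. The viral cassette begins with an RSV promoter fused to a truncated 5' LTR, followed by the Ψ packaging signal, a partial gag sequence, the Rev response element and a cPPT/CTS. It ends with a WPRE and a ΔU3 3' LTR, which is followed by an SV40 polyadenylation signal. Together these elements allow Rev-dependent production and packaging of the vector genome when helper functions are supplied in trans, and they leave an integrated provirus whose LTR promoter is inactive.

The payload is the 3CL (main) protease of bat coronavirus HKU9, listed as a 924 bp insert. The annotation software matches it to a fragment of the HKU9 replicase polyprotein 1ab; the methyltransferase text attached to that hit is generic to the polyprotein entry and does not describe this insert. The coding sequence sits between attB1 and attB2 sites left by Gateway recombination and is driven by the constitutive human EF-1α promoter. A V5 epitope tag lies just downstream of attB2, though the record does not say whether it is translated in frame with the protease. A separate SV40 promoter drives puromycin N-acetyltransferase for selection of transfected or transduced mammalian cells.

The construct is intended for constitutive protease expression by transfection or lentiviral transduction, and the associated study concerns protease-mediated cytotoxicity and its rescue by 3CL inhibitors. The depositor warns that these vectors recombine frequently, usually between the LTRs and sometimes between the Gateway sites, so plasmid size and insert integrity should be verified.
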