Addgene plasmid #160284: pLEX307-Bat-CoV-HKU9-3CL
Purpose: Allows for constituitive mammalian expression of the Bat-CoV-HKU9 3CL protease via transfection or lentivirus
Depositing lab: Alejandro Chavez. Depositing organization: Columbia University. Publication: Inhibitors of Coronavirus 3CL Proteases Protect Cells from Protease-Mediated Cytotoxicity. Resnick SJ, Iketani S, Hong SJ, Zask A, Liu H, Kim S, Melore S, Lin FY, Nair MS, Huang Y, Lee S, Tay NES, Rovis T, Yang HW, Xing L, Stockwell BR, Ho DD, Chavez A. J Virol. 2021 Jun 24;95(14):e0237420. doi: 10.1128/JVI.02374-20. Epub 2021 Jun 24. PubMed 33910954.
Backbone
  Vector backbone: pLEX_307
  Vector type: Mammalian Expression, Lentiviral
  Selectable markers: Puromycin
Growth in bacteria
  Bacterial resistance: Ampicillin, 100 μg/mL
  Growth temperature: 30°C
  Growth strain: NEB Stable ; NEB 10Beta
  Copy number: High Copy
Gene/Insert
  Gene/Insert name: 3CL Protease
  Species: Bat-CoV-HKU9
  Insert size (bp): 924
  Promoter: EF1a
  Cloning method: Gateway Cloning
  Sequencing primers: 5′ Unknown
Terms and licenses: Academic/Nonprofit Terms; Industry Terms: Not Available to Industry
Depositor comments: This plasmid is stored and distributed in NEB Stable. It can also be used to transform NEB 10Beta. The authors have noticed that there are high rates of recombination in these generated vectors. All users are advised to sequence the vectors and run them on a gel to ensure they show the expected full length insert and plasmid size. In cases where recombination has occurred it is typically between the viral LTR elements in the vector although recombination between the gateway cloning sites has also been observed. Please visit https://doi.org/10.1101/2020.08.29.272864 for bioRxiv preprint.
How to cite: pLEX307-Bat-CoV-HKU9-3CL was a gift from Alejandro Chavez (Addgene plasmid # 160284 ; http://n2t.net/addgene:160284 ; RRID:Addgene_160284)
