>Addgene plasmid #160284 | pLEX307-Bat-CoV-HKU9-3CL | depositor partial sequence | sequence record 310366 | Bat-CoV-HKU9-3CL gene
ATGGCCGGCCTGACACGTATGGCTCACCCTTCAGGTTTAGTAGAGCCGTGCCTTGTTAAAGTAAATTATG
GTTCCATGACTCTTAATGGTATATGGTTGGATAATTTTGTTATATGTCCTAGGCATGTTATGTGTTCTAG
GGATGAGTTAGCTAATCCTGATTACCCTCGTTTGTCTATGCGAGCTGCTAATTATGATTTTCACGTGTCT
CAAAATGGTCATAATATTCGTGTTATAGGCCATACTATGGAAGGTTCGCTTTTAAAGCTAACAGTTGATG
TGAATAATCCTAAAACACCCGCTTATTCATTTATACGGGTGAGTACGGGTCAAGCTATGAGTTTGTTGGC
ATGTTATGATGGTTTACCAACTGGTGTGTATACGTGCACTTTACGGTCGAATGGTACTATGAGAGCATCA
TTTTTATGTGGCTCTTGTGGTAGTCCTGGCTTTGTCATGAATGGCAAAGAAGTTCAATTTTGTTACCTAC
ACCAGCTTGAATTACCAAATGGTACTCATACTGGTACAGATTTTTCTGGTGTCTTTTATGGTCCATTTGA
AGACAAGCAAGTGCCTCAATTAGCGGCGCCTGATTGTACTATAACTGTTAATGTTTTAGCATGGCTTTAT
GCAGCTGTGTTAAGTGGTGAGAATTGGTTTTTAACCAAGTCTAGTATTTCACCGGCTGAATTTAATAATT
GTGCTGTTAAGTACATGTGTCAGTCAGTAACGAGTGAAAGCTTGCAAGTTTTGCAACCACTTGCAGCTAA
AACAGGTATCTCTGTTGAGCGCATGCTTTCAGCGTTGAAGGTATTGCTCTCAGCTGGATTTTGTGGCCGT
ACTATTATGGGCTCCTGTTCTTTAGAGGATGAGCATACACCGTATGATATTGGCCGTCAAATGTTAGGTG
TTAAATTGCAATAA
